>Addgene plasmid #21935 | Pinco-mNrp1dSEA | addgene partial sequence | sequence record 27728 | 21935 with mNrp1-F2
GCCCTGGGAGTACTCCTGGGTGCAGTCTGTGGAGTTGTGCTGTACTGTGCCTGTTGGCACAATGGGATGT
CAGAAAGGAACCTATCTGCCCTGGAGAACTATAACTTTGAACTTGTGGATGGTGTAAAGTTGAAAAAAGA
TAAACTGAACCCACAGAGTAATTACTGAGCGGCCGCCAGCACAGTGGTCGACGATAAAATAAAAGATTTT
ATTTAGTCTCCAGAAAAAGGGGGGAATGAAAGACCCCACCTGTAGGTTTGGCAAGCTAGCTTAAGTAACG
CCATTTTGCAAGGCATGGAAAAATACATAACTGAGAATAGAGAAGTTCAGATCAAGGTCAGGAACAGATG
GAACAGCTGAATATGGGCCAAACAGGATATCTGTGGTAAGCAGTTCCTGCCCCGGCTCAGGGCCAAGAAC
AGATGGAACAGCTGAATATGGGCCAAACAGGATATCTGTGGTAAGCAGTTCCTGCCCCGGCTCAGGGCCA
AGAACAGATGGTCCCCAGATGCGGTCCAGCCCTCAGCAGTTTCTAGAGAACCATCAGATGTTTCCAGGGT
GCCCCAAGGACCTGAAATGACCCTGTGCCTTATTTGAACTAACCAATCAGTTCGCTTCTCGCTTCTGTTC
GCGCGCTTCTGCTCCCCGAGCTCAAAAAAAAAAACCCACAACCCCTCACTCGGGGCGCCAGGTCCTCCGA
TTGACTGAATTCNCCCGGGTTACCCGTGGTATTCCAANTAAACTG
