>Addgene plasmid #21935 | Pinco-mNrp1dSEA | addgene partial sequence | sequence record 27729 | 21935 with mNrp1-F
CTGAACTATATCAGGTTATTTTTGAAGGTGAAATCGGAAAAGGAAACCTTGGTGGAATTGNAGTGGNNGA
TATCAGTATTAACAACCATATTTCTCAGGAACACTGTGNAAAACCAACAGACCTACATAAAAAGAACACN
GAAATTAGAATTGATGAATAAGGCCGGAGTGCCTGATGATAAGAANAAGGGNAAGGNGACTAGAATTTCT
TCAGTAGCCGCTTTATGTGCTTAGAAACCTGTATCCCATCTTGATCACAATGATACNGACGACTGCCCTG
GAAGGCCGTNTGGGTGTAGTGTGCTCTTTCCGCTGCCTGTCACACGGTGCTCATNTGCNCACGCNGATCG
GATGCGNATGGCGATATCCACTCTCACAGGGGACGATANCGTAGTCCNANACNCGGGAGATCGCGAAACA
NANAATGTGTGCACAAAGGCCCCCAAAAGAGCGGTACACCAAAAA
