>Addgene plasmid #21935 | Pinco-mNrp1dSEA | addgene partial sequence | sequence record 27730 | 21935 with CMF-F
GTNNTAGCNGAGCTCTCTGGCTAACTAGAGAACCCACTGCTTACTGGCTTATCGAAATTAATACGACTCA
CTATAGGGAGACCCAAGCTTAGTGAACCGTCAGATCCGCTAGTGGATCCAAAGAATTCCTAAATCACCGG
TTACCTCCAGTTTCCAGATTGTTTGAACTTCTCTGGCCGCACAATACAGGAAGGAAGGCTGCCGCAGCTC
AGGGACCTCCAGCGTCTGCAGCATGGGCTGGTTCACTGGGATTGCCTGTCTTTTCTGGGGTGTATTACTT
ACAGCCAGAGCAAACTATGCAAACGGAGGATCCCATCACCATCACCATCACAGATCTGACGGATACCCAT
ACGACGTCCCAGACTACGCTAAATGTGGCGGGACCATAAAAATCGAAAACCCAGGGTACCTCACATCTCC
CGGTTACCCTCATTCTTACCATCCAAGTGAGAAGTGTGAATGGCTAATCCAAGCTCCGGAACCCTACCAG
AGAATCATGATCAACTTCAACCCACATTTCGATTTGGAGGACAGAGACTGCAAGTATGACTACGTGGAAG
TAATTGATGGGGAGAATGAAGGCGGCCGCCTGTGGGGGAAGTTCTGTGGGAAGATTGCACCTTCTCCTGT
GGTGTCTTCAGGGCCCTTTCTCTTCATCAAATTTGTCTCTGACTATGAGACACATGGGGCAGGGTTTTCC
ATCCGCTATGAAATCTNNANAGAGAGGCCCGAATGNTNNTCNAANCTATACAGCACCTACTGGGAGGTGA
TAAAAGTTCCCCTGGGTTTCCTGGAA
