[The description below was written by a language model from this plasmid's Addgene catalogue record.]
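Description:
Pinco-mNrp1dSEA is a retroviral expression plasmid built on the Pinco backbone for delivering a mutant mouse neuropilin-1 (Nrp1) into mammalian cells. It is propagated in E. coli as a high-copy plasmid under ampicillin selection, and the record lists puromycin as the selectable marker for mammalian cells. No feature table accompanies the entry, so the promoter driving the insert, the origin of replication and the arrangement of the viral elements (LTRs, packaging signal) are not stated. As a retroviral vector, it would be expected to rely on such elements for packaging of the transcript into viral particles and integration into target cells.

The insert is a roughly 2.8 kb mouse Nrp1 cDNA cloned between HindIII and NotI sites, both of which are retained. It carries His and HA tags at the N-terminal end of the insert, which allow detection or affinity capture of the exogenous receptor. The defining mutation is a deletion of amino acids 920-923 at the extreme C-terminus of the protein. The "dSEA" in the name points to loss of the terminal SEA motif, which is generally known as the PDZ-binding sequence through which the neuropilin-1 cytoplasmic tail engages the adaptor GIPC1.

The associated publication concerns neuropilin-1/GIPC1 signalling in the control of alpha5beta1 integrin trafficking and function in endothelial cells. In that context the construct most plausibly serves as a GIPC1-uncoupled mutant, expressed by retroviral transduction for comparison with wild-type Nrp1. The record itself does not spell out this specific experimental use.
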