Addgene plasmid #21935: Pinco-mNrp1dSEA
Depositing lab: Guido Serini. Depositing organization: University of Turin. Publication: Neuropilin-1/GIPC1 signaling regulates alpha5beta1 integrin traffic and function in endothelial cells. Valdembri D, Caswell PT, Anderson KI, Schwarz JP, Koenig I, Astanina E, Caccavari F, Norman JC, Humphries MJ, Bussolino F, Serini G. PLoS Biol. 2009 Jan 27. 7(1):e25. 10.1371/journal.pbio.1000025 PubMed 19175293.
Backbone
  Vector backbone: Pinco
  Backbone manufacturer: Pelicci's laboratory
  Vector type: Retroviral
  Selectable markers: Puromycin
Growth in bacteria
  Bacterial resistance: Ampicillin, 100 μg/mL
  Growth temperature: 37°C
  Growth strain: DH5alpha
  Copy number: High Copy
Gene/Insert
  Gene/Insert name: neuropilin 1 (alt name: Nrp; NP-1; Npn1; NPN-1; C530029I03; Nrp1)
  Species: M. musculus (mouse)
  Insert size (bp): 2766
  Mutation: deleted amino acids 920-923
  GenBank ID: NM_008737
  Entrez Gene: Nrp1 (a.k.a. C530029I03, NP-1, NPN-1, Npn1, Nrp)
  Tag / fusion protein: His (N terminal on insert); HA (N terminal on insert)
  Cloning method: Restriction Enzyme; 5′ cloning site HindIII (not destroyed); 3′ cloning site NotI (not destroyed)
  Sequencing primers: 5′ n/a
Resource information
  A portion of this plasmid was derived from a plasmid made by: Nrp1 cDNA was a gift from Dr. Andreas Püschel, Institut für Allgemeine Zoologie und Genetik Westfälische Wilhelms-Universität Münster
Terms and licenses: Academic/Nonprofit Terms; Industry Terms: Not Available to Industry
How to cite: Pinco-mNrp1dSEA was a gift from Guido Serini (Addgene plasmid # 21935 ; http://n2t.net/addgene:21935 ; RRID:Addgene_21935)
